>Addgene plasmid #203552 | pCAG-GST-ATG13 (460-517) | addgene full sequence | sequence record 401057 | Addgene Partial NGS Result
TTATTGTCTCATGAGCGGATACATATTTGAATGTATTTAGAAAAATAAACAAATAGGGGTTCCGCGCACA
TTTCCCCGAAAAGTGCCACCTGGGTCGACATTGATTATTGACTAGTTATTAATAGTAATCAATTACGGGG
TCATTAGTTCATAGCCCATATATGGAGTTCCGCGTTACATAACTTACGGTAAATGGCCCGCCTGGCTGAC
CGCCCAACGACCCCCGCCCATTGACGTCAATAATGACGTATGTTCCCATAGTAACGCCAATAGGGACTTT
CCATTGACGTCAATGGGTGGAGTATTTACGGTAAACTGCCCACTTGGCAGTACATCAAGTGTATCATATG
CCAAGTACGCCCCCTATTGACGTCAATGACGGTAAATGGCCCGCCTGGCATTATGCCCAGTACATGACCT
TATGGGACTTTCCTACTTGGCAGTACATCTACGTATTAGTCATCGCTATTACCATGGTCGAGGTGAGCCC
CACGTTCTGCTTCACTCTCCCCATCTCCCCCCCCTCCCCACCCCCAATTTTGTATTTATTTATTTTTTAA
TTATTTTGTGCAGCGATGGGGGCGGGGGGGGGGGGGGSGCGCGCCAGGCGGGGCGGGGCGGGGCGAGGGG
CGGGGCGGGGCGAGGCGGAGAGGTGCGGCGGCAGCCAATCAGAGCGGCGCGCTCCGAAAGTTTCCTTTTA
TGGCGAGGCGGCGGCGGCGGCGGCCCTATAAAAAGCGAAGCGCGCGGCGGGCGGGAGTCGCTGCGCGCTG
CCTTCGCCCCGTGCCCCGCTCCGCCGCCGCCTCGCGCCGCCCGCCCCGGCTCTGACTGACCGCGTTACTC
CCACAGGTGAGCGGGCGGGACGGCCCTTCTCCTCCGGGCTGTAATTAGCGCTTGGTTTAATGACGGCTTG
TTTCTTTTCTGTGGCTGCGTGAAAGCCTTGAGGGGCTCCGGGAGGGCCCTTTGTGCGGGGGGAGCGGCTC
GGGGGGTGCGTGCGTGTGTGTGTGCGTGGGGAGCGCCGCGTGCGGCTCCGCGCTGCCCGGCGGCTGTGAG
CGCTGCGGGCGCGGCGCGGGGCTTTGTGCGCTCCGCAGTGTGCGCGAGGGGAGCGCGGCCGGGGGCGGTG
CCCCGCGGTGCGGGGGGGGCTGCGAGGGGAACAAAGGCTGCGTGCGGGGTGTGTGCGTGGGGGGGTGAGC
AGGGGGTGTGGGCGCGTCGGTCGGGCTGCAACCCCCCCTGCACCCCCCTCCCCGAGTTGCTGAGCACGGC
CCGGCTTCGGGTGCGGGGCTCCGTACGGGGCGTGGCGCGGGGCTCGCCGTGCCGGGCGGGGGGTGGCGGC
AGGTGGGGGTGCCGGGCGGGGCGGGGCCGCCTCGGGCCGGGGAGGGCTCGGGGGAGGGGCGCGGCGGCCC
CCGGAGCGCCGGCGGCTGTCGAGGCGCGGCGAGCCGCAGCCATTGCCTTTTATGGTAATCGTGCGAGAGG
GCGCAGGGACTTCCTTTGTCCCAAATCTGTGCGGAGCCGAAATCTGGGAGGCGCCGCCGCACCCCCTCTA
GCGGGCGCGGGGCGAAGCGGTGCGGCGCCGGCAGGAAGGAAATGGGCGGGGAGGGCCTTCGTGCGTCGCC
GCGCCGCCGTCCCCTTCTCCCTCTCCAGCCTCGGGGCTGTCCGCGGGGGGACGGCTGCCTTCGGGGGGGA
CGGGGCAGGGCGGGGTTCGGCTTCTGGCGTGTGACCGGCGGCTCTAGAGCCTCTGCTAACCATGTTCATG
CCTTCTTCTTTTTCCTACAGCTCCTGGGCAACGTGCTGGTTATTGTGCTGTCTCATCATTTTGGCAAAGA
ATTCCTCGATCGACGGTATCGATAGCCACCATGGCATCCCCTATACTAGGTTATTGGAAAATTAAGGGCC
TTGTGCAACCCACTCGACTTCTTTTGGAATATCTTGAAGAAAAATATGAAGAGCATTTGTATGAGCGCGA
TGAAGGTGATAAATGGCGAAACAAAAAGTTTGAATTGGGTTTGGAGTTTCCCAATCTTCCTTATTATATT
GATGGTGATGTTAAATTAACACAGTCTATGGCCATCATACGTTATATAGCTGACAAGCACAACATGTTGG
GTGGTTGTCCAAAAGAGCGTGCAGAGATTTCAATGCTTGAAGGAGCGGTTTTGGATATTAGATACGGTGT
TTCGAGAATTGCATATAGTAAAGACTTTGAAACTCTCAAAGTTGATTTTCTTAGCAAGCTACCTGAAATG
CTGAAAATGTTCGAAGATCGTTTATGTCATAAAACATATTTAAATGGTGATCATGTAACCCATCCTGACT
TCATGTTGTATGACGCTCTTGATGTTGTTTTATACATGGACCCAATGTGCCTGGATGCGTTCCCAAAATT
AGTTTGTTTTAAAAAACGTATTGAAGCTATCCCACAAATTGATAAGTACTTGAAATCCAGCAAGTATATA
GCATGGCCTTTGCAGGGCTGGCAAGCCACGTTTGGTGGTGGCGACCATCCTCCAAAATCGGATGATTACG
ATATCCCAACGACCGAAAACCTGTATTTTCAGGGTGGTACCCCTATGGATCTGGGAACCTTCTACAGGGA
GTTTCAGAATCCCCCTCAGCTCAGTAGCCTGAGCATTGACATCGGTGCCCAGTCCATGGCTGAGGACCTC
GATTCTCTGCCTGAAAAACTGGCTGTGCACGAGAAGAACGTCAGAGAATTCGACGCATTTGTGGAGACCC
TGCAGTGACTCGAGGAATTCACTCCTCAGGTGCAGGCTGCCTATCAGAAGGTGGTGGCTGGTGTGGCCAA
TGCCCTGGCTCACAAATACCACTGAGATCTTTTTCCCTCTGCCAAAAATTATGGGGACATCATGAAGCCC
CTTGAGCATCTGACTTCTGGCTAATAAAGGAAATTTATTTTCATTGCAATAGTGTGTTGGAATTTTTTGT
GTCTCTCACTCGGAAGGACATATGGGAGGGCAAATCATTTAAAACATCAGAATGAGTATTTGGTTTAGAG
TTTGGCAACATATGCCCATATGCTGGCTGCCATGAACAAAGGTTGGCTATAAAGAGGTCATCAGTATATG
AAACAGCCCCCTGCTGTCCATTCCTTATTCCATAGAAAAGCCTTGACTTGAGGTTAGATTTTTTTTATAT
TTTGTTTTGTGTTATTTTTTTCTTTAACATCCCTAAAATTTTCCTTACATGTTTTACTAGCCAGATTTTT
CCTCCTCTCCTGACTACTCCCAGTCATAGCTGTCCCTCTTCTCTTATGGAGATCCCTCGACCTGCAGCCC
AAGCTTGGCGTAATCATGGTCATAGCTGTTTCCTGTGTGAAATTGTTATCCGCTCACAATTCCACACAAC
ATACGAGCCGGAAGCATAAAGTGTAAAGCCTGGGGTGCCTAATGAGTGAGCTAACTCACATTAATTGCGT
TGCGCTCACTGCCCGCTTTCCAGTCGGGAAACCTGTCGTGCCAGCGGATCCGCATCTCAATTAGTCAGCA
ACCATAGTCCCGCCCCTAACTCCGCCCATCCCGCCCCTAACTCCGCCCAGTTCCGCCCATTCTCCGCCCC
ATGGCTGACTAATTTTTTTTATTTATGCAGAGGCCGAGGCCGCCTCGGCCTCTGAGCTATTCCAGAAGTA
GTGAGGAGGCTTTTTTGGAGGCCTAGGCTTTTGCAAAAAGCTAACTTGTTTATTGCAGCTTATAATGGTT
ACAAATAAAGCAATAGCATCACAAATTTCACAAATAAAGCATTTTTTTCACTGCATTCTAGTTGTGGTTT
GTCCAAACTCATCAATGTATCTTATCATGTCTGGATCCGCTGCATTAATGAATCGGCCAACGCGCGGGGA
GAGGCGGTTTGCGTATTGGGCGCTCTTCCGCTTCCTCGCTCACTGACTCGCTGCGCTCGGTCGTTCGGCT
GCGGCGAGCGGTATCAGCTCACTCAAAGGCGGTAATACGGTTATCCACAGAATCAGGGGATAACGCAGGA
AAGAACATGTGAGCAAAAGGCCAGCAAAAGGCCAGGAACCGTAAAAAGGCCGCGTTGCTGGCGTTTTTCC
ATAGGCTCCGCCCCCCTGACGAGCATCACAAAAATCGACGCTCAAGTCAGAGGTGGCGAAACCCGACAGG
ACTATAAAGATACCAGGCGTTTCCCCCTGGAAGCTCCCTCGTGCGCTCTCCTGTTCCGACCCTGCCGCTT
ACCGGATACCTGTCCGCCTTTCTCCCTTCGGGAAGCGTGGCGCTTTCTCATAGCTCACGCTGTAGGTATC
TCAGTTCGGTGTAGGTCGTTCGCTCCAAGCTGGGCTGTGTGCACGAACCCCCCGTTCAGCCCGACCGCTG
CGCCTTATCCGGTAACTATCGTCTTGAGTCCAACCCGGTAAGACACGACTTATCGCCACTGGCAGCAGCC
ACTGGTAACAGGATTAGCAGAGCGAGGTATGTAGGCGGTGCTACAGAGTTCTTGAAGTGGTGGCCTAACT
ACGGCTACACTAGAAGAACAGTATTTGGTATCTGCGCTCTGCTGAAGCCAGTTACCTTCGGAAAAAGAGT
TGGTAGCTCTTGATCCGGCAAACAAACCACCGCTGGTAGCGGTGGTTTTTTTGTTTGCAAGCAGCAGATT
ACGCGCAGAAAAAAAGGATCTCAAGAAGATCCTTTGATCTTTTCTACGGGGTCTGACGCTCAGTGGAACG
AAAACTCACGTTAAGGGATTTTGGTCATGAGATTATCAAAAAGGATCTTCACCTAGATCCTTTTAAATTA
AAAATGAAGTTTTAAATCAATCTAAAGTATATATGAGTAAACTTGGTCTGACAGTTACCAATGCTTAATC
AGTGAGGCACCTATCTCAGCGATCTGTCTATTTCGTTCATCCATAGTTGCCTGACTCCCCGTCGTGTAGA
TAACTACGATACGGGAGGGCTTACCATCTGGCCCCAGTGCTGCAATGATACCGCGAGACCCACGCTCACC
GGCTCCAGATTTATCAGCAATAAACCAGCCAGCCGGAAGGGCCGAGCGCAGAAGTGGTCCTGCAACTTTA
TCCGCCTCCATCCAGTCTATTAATTGTTGCCGGGAAGCTAGAGTAAGTAGTTCGCCAGTTAATAGTTTGC
GCAACGTTGTTGCCATTGCTACAGGCATCGTGGTGTCACGCTCGTCGTTTGGTATGGCTTCATTCAGCTC
CGGTTCCCAACGATCAAGGCGAGTTACATGATCCCCCATGTTGTGCAAAAAAGCGGTTAGCTCCTTCGGT
CCTCCGATCGTTGTCAGAAGTAAGTTGGCCGCAGTGTTATCACTCATGGTTATGGCAGCACTGCATAATT
CTCTTACTGTCATGCCATCCGTAAGATGCTTTTCTGTGACTGGTGAGTACTCAACCAAGTCATTCTGAGA
ATAGTGTATGCGGCGACCGAGTTGCTCTTGCCCGGCGTCAATACGGGATAATACCGCGCCACATAGCAGA
ACTTTAAAAGTGCTCATCATTGGAAAACGTTCTTCGGGGCGAAAACTCTCAAGGATCTTACCGCTGTTGA
GATCCAGTTCGATGTAACCCACTCGTGCACCCAACTGATCTTCAGCATCTTTTACTTTCACCAGCGTTTC
TGGGTGAGCAAAAACAGGAAGGCAAAATGCCGCAAAAAAGGGAATAAGGGCGACACGGAAATGTTGAATA
CTCATACTCTTCCTTTTTCAATATTATTGAAGCATTTATCAGGG
Features (pLannotate 1.2.2; 20 found; start..end, strand, type, name):
     97..476     +  enhancer       CMV enhancer: human cytomegalovirus immediate early enhancer
    478..753     +  promoter       chicken β-actin promoter: No description available
    754..1770    +  intron         chimeric intron: chimera between introns from chicken β-actin and rabbit β-globin
   1768..1824    +  CDS            HBB (fragment): HBB_LEPEU - Experimental evidence at protein level: Swiss-Prot protein existence level 1. Involved in oxygen transport from the lung to the various peripheral tissues. From Lepus europaeus (European hare).
   1857..2508    +  CDS            GST (fragment): glutathione S-transferase from Schistosoma japonicum
   2535..2554    +  CDS            TEV site (fragment): tobacco etch virus (TEV) protease recognition and cleavage site
   2562..2735    +  CDS            ATG13 (fragment): ATG13_HUMAN - Also known as KIAA0652. Experimental evidence at protein level: Swiss-Prot protein existence level 1. Autophagy factor required for autophagosome formation and mitophagy. Target of the TOR kinase signaling pathway that regulates autophagy through the control of the phosphorylation status of ATG13 and ULK1, and the regulation of the ATG13-ULK1-RB1CC1 complex. Through its regulation of ULK1 activity, plays a role in the regulation of the kinase activity of mTORC1 and cell proliferation. From Homo sapiens (Human).
   2745..2822    +  CDS            HBB (fragment): HBB_PONPY - Experimental evidence at transcript level: Swiss-Prot protein existence level 2. Involved in oxygen transport from the lung to the various peripheral tissues. From Pongo pygmaeus (Bornean orangutan).
   2893..2948    +  polyA_signal   β-globin poly(A) signal: rabbit β-globin polyadenylation signal (Gil and Proudfoot, 1987)
   3333..3349    -  protein_bind   lac operator: The lac repressor binds to the lac operator to inhibit transcription in E. coli. This inhibition can be relieved by adding lactose or isopropyl-β-D-thiogalactopyranoside (IPTG). lac repressor encoded by lacI
   3357..3387    -  promoter       lac promoter: promoter for the E. coli lac operon
   3402..3423    -  protein_bind   CAP binding site: CAP binding activates transcription in the presence of cAMP. E. coli catabolite activator protein
   3436..3475    -  CDS            lacI (fragment): lac repressor; lacI; The lac repressor binds to the lac operator to inhibit transcription in E. coli. This inhibition can be relieved by adding lactose or isopropyl-β-D-thiogalactopyranoside (IPTG).
   3482..3504    +  promoter       SV40 promoter (fragment): SV40 enhancer and early promoter
   3528..3663    +  rep_origin     SV40 ori: SV40 origin of replication
   3683..3817    +  polyA_signal   SV40 poly(A) signal: SV40 polyadenylation signal
   3819..3873    -  CDS            lacI (fragment): lac repressor; lacI; The lac repressor binds to the lac operator to inhibit transcription in E. coli. This inhibition can be relieved by adding lactose or isopropyl-β-D-thiogalactopyranoside (IPTG).
   4056..4644    -  rep_origin     ori: high-copy-number ColE1/pMB1/pBR322/pUC origin of replication
   4815..5675    -  CDS            AmpR: β-lactamase; bla; confers resistance to ampicillin, carbenicillin, and related antibiotics
   5676..66      -  promoter       AmpR promoter (across the origin): bla
