[The description below was written by a language model from this plasmid's Addgene catalogue record and pLannotate feature annotations shown in this document.]
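Description:
pCAG-GST-ATG13 (460-517) is a mammalian expression plasmid built on the pCAG backbone that produces a C-terminal fragment of human ATG13 (residues 460–517) fused to an N-terminal glutathione S-transferase tag. It is propagated in E. coli as a high-copy plasmid through a ColE1/pUC-type origin and selected with ampicillin via the β-lactamase gene and its own promoter. The backbone also carries an SV40 origin of replication, which can support episomal amplification in cells expressing SV40 large T antigen, along with an SV40 poly(A) signal and leftover lac promoter/operator and lacI fragments that have no evident role in the expression cassette.

The catalogue entry lists the promoter as CMV, but the annotated sequence shows the full composite CAG arrangement: the CMV immediate-early enhancer, the chicken β-actin promoter and a chimeric chicken β-actin/rabbit β-globin intron, a combination that gives strong constitutive transcription in many mammalian cell types. Downstream lies the Schistosoma japonicum GST coding sequence, a TEV protease recognition site, the ATG13 fragment and a stop codon, followed by the rabbit β-globin polyadenylation signal. The short "HBB" hits flanking the insert are most likely β-globin exon remnants of the pCAG cassette rather than expressed payload. The insert was cloned between KpnI and XhoI.

This design allows the fusion protein to be captured on glutathione resin and the tag removed by TEV cleavage if desired. ATG13 is an autophagy factor that acts in the ULK1 initiation complex, and the plasmid comes from structural and biochemical work on the human ULK1 complex and its supercomplex with PI3KC3-C1. It suits purification or pull-down studies of this ATG13 region, though the record does not specify the exact assay.
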