Addgene plasmid #203552: pCAG-GST-ATG13 (460-517)
Purpose: Mammalian expression of GST tagged ATG13 (460-517)
Depositing lab: James Hurley. Depositing organization: University of California, Berkeley. Publication: Structure and activation of the human autophagy-initiating ULK1C:PI3KC3-C1 supercomplex. Chen M, Nguyen TN, Ren X, Khuu G, Cook ASI, Zhao Y, Yildiz A, Lazarou M, Hurley JH. Nat Struct Mol Biol. 2025 Sep;32(9):1596-1605. doi: 10.1038/s41594-025-01557-x. Epub 2025 May 29. PubMed 40442316.
Backbone
  Vector backbone: pCAG
  Vector type: Mammalian Expression
Growth in bacteria
  Bacterial resistance: Ampicillin, 100 μg/mL
  Growth temperature: 37°C
  Growth strain: DH5alpha
  Copy number: High Copy
Gene/Insert
  Gene/Insert name: ATG13
  Species: H. sapiens (human)
  GenBank ID: NP_001333259.1
  Entrez Gene: ATG13 (a.k.a. KIAA0652, PARATARG8)
  Promoter: CMV
  Tag / fusion protein: GST (N terminal on insert)
  Cloning method: Restriction Enzyme; 5′ cloning site KpnI (unknown if destroyed); 3′ cloning site XhoI (unknown if destroyed)
Terms and licenses: Academic/Nonprofit Terms; Industry Terms: Not Available to Industry
Depositor comments: GST-TEVsite-ATG13 (460-517)-stop
How to cite: pCAG-GST-ATG13 (460-517) was a gift from James Hurley (Addgene plasmid # 203552 ; http://n2t.net/addgene:203552 ; RRID:Addgene_203552)
