>Addgene plasmid #203552 | pCAG-GST-ATG13 (460-517) | depositor partial sequence | sequence record 394692 | GST-TEVsite (ClaI/KpnI)
ATGGCATCCCCTATACTAGGTTATTGGAAAATTAAGGGCCTTGTGCAACCCACTCGACTTCTTTTGGAAT
ATCTTGAAGAAAAATATGAAGAGCATTTGTATGAGCGCGATGAAGGTGATAAATGGCGAAACAAAAAGTT
TGAATTGGGTTTGGAGTTTCCCAATCTTCCTTATTATATTGATGGTGATGTTAAATTAACACAGTCTATG
GCCATCATACGTTATATAGCTGACAAGCACAACATGTTGGGTGGTTGTCCAAAAGAGCGTGCAGAGATTT
CAATGCTTGAAGGAGCGGTTTTGGATATTAGATACGGTGTTTCGAGAATTGCATATAGTAAAGACTTTGA
AACTCTCAAAGTTGATTTTCTTAGCAAGCTACCTGAAATGCTGAAAATGTTCGAAGATCGTTTATGTCAT
AAAACATATTTAAATGGTGATCATGTAACCCATCCTGACTTCATGTTGTATGACGCTCTTGATGTTGTTT
TATACATGGACCCAATGTGCCTGGATGCGTTCCCAAAATTAGTTTGTTTTAAAAAACGTATTGAAGCTAT
CCCACAAATTGATAAGTACTTGAAATCCAGCAAGTATATAGCATGGCCTTTGCAGGGCTGGCAAGCCACG
TTTGGTGGTGGCGACCATCCTCCAAAATCGGATGATTACGATATCCCAACGACCGAAAACCTGTATTTTC
AGGGT
