>Addgene plasmid #203552 | pCAG-GST-ATG13 (460-517) | depositor partial sequence | sequence record 394693 | ATG13 (460-517) (KpnI/xhoI)
CCTATGGATCTGGGAACCTTCTACAGGGAGTTTCAGAATCCCCCTCAGCTCAGTAGCCTGAGCATTGACA
TCGGTGCCCAGTCCATGGCTGAGGACCTCGATTCTCTGCCTGAAAAACTGGCTGTGCACGAGAAGAACGT
CAGAGAATTCGACGCATTTGTGGAGACCCTGCAGTGA
